Addgene plasmid #69746: pCB100
Purpose: Retroviral expression of Centrin 3
Depositing lab: Iain Cheeseman. Depositing organization: Whitehead Institute for Biomedical Research.
Backbone
  Vector backbone: pIC242
  Backbone manufacturer: Arshad Desai (Addgene plasmid# 44432)
  Vector type: Mammalian Expression, Retroviral
  Selectable markers: Blasticidin
Growth in bacteria
  Bacterial resistance: Ampicillin, 100 μg/mL
  Growth temperature: 37°C
  Growth strain: NEB Stable
  Copy number: High Copy
Gene/Insert
  Gene/Insert name: Centrin 3 (alt name: image clone 3935674)
  Species: H. sapiens (human)
  Insert size (bp): 504
  Entrez Gene: CETN3 (a.k.a. CDC31, CEN3)
  Tag / fusion protein: eGFP-TEV-S (N terminal on insert)
  Cloning method: Restriction Enzyme; 5′ cloning site XhoI (not destroyed); 3′ cloning site EcoRI (not destroyed)
  Sequencing primers: 5′ EGFP-C; 3′ pBABE 3'
Terms and licenses: Academic/Nonprofit Terms; Industry Terms: Not Available to Industry
How to cite: pCB100 was a gift from Iain Cheeseman (Addgene plasmid # 69746 ; http://n2t.net/addgene:69746 ; RRID:Addgene_69746)
