[The description below was written by a language model from this plasmid's Addgene catalogue record.]
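Description:
pCB100 is a retroviral mammalian expression plasmid built on the pIC242 backbone and designed to deliver a tagged form of human Centrin 3 (CETN3, also known as CDC31 or CEN3) into mammalian cells. It is maintained in bacteria as a high-copy plasmid under ampicillin selection. The use of a recombination-deficient propagation strain is consistent with the repeated sequences typical of retroviral vectors. In mammalian cells, transduced populations are selected with blasticidin. The listing of a pBABE 3′ sequencing primer suggests a pBABE-type vector architecture. However, the record does not state the promoter driving the insert, and no feature table is available to confirm the LTRs, packaging signal or origin of replication.

The payload is a 504 bp Centrin 3 open reading frame derived from an IMAGE cDNA clone, inserted between XhoI and EcoRI sites that both remain intact. It is fused at its N terminus to an eGFP-TEV-S tag. In this arrangement, eGFP allows direct fluorescence visualisation of the fusion protein. The S-peptide tag gives a second affinity handle, and the intervening TEV protease cleavage site allows the protein to be released from GFP-based capture during tandem purification.

Centrins are small calcium-binding proteins associated with centrioles and centrosomes. Such a construct is therefore suited to generating stable cell lines in which Centrin 3 localisation can be followed by live or fixed imaging, or in which its interacting partners can be isolated by affinity purification. The record itself states the purpose only as retroviral expression of Centrin 3.
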