>Addgene plasmid #69746 | pCB100 | depositor partial sequence | sequence record 123492 | ORF
ATGAGTTTAGCTCTGAGAAGTGAGCTTGTAGTGGACAAAACAAAGAGGAAAAAAAGAAGAGAACTGTCTG
AGGAACAGAAACAAGAAATTAAAGATGCTTTTGAACTATTTGATACAGACAAAGATGAAGCAATAGATTA
TCATGAATTAAAGGTGGCAATGAGAGCCTTGGGGTTTGATGTAAAAAAAGCTGATGTACTGAAGATTCTT
AAAGATTATGACAGAGAAGCCACAGGGAAAATCACCTTTGAAGATTTTAATGAAGTTGTGACAGACTGGA
TATTGGAAAGAGATCCCCATGAAGAAATACTCAAGGCATTTAAACTATTTGATGATGATGATTCAGGTAA
AATAAGCTTGAGGAATTTGCGACGTGTTGCTAGAGAATTGGGTGAAAACATGAGTGATGAAGAACTTCGA
GCTATGATAGAAGAATTTGACAAAGATGGTGATGGAGAAATAAACCAAGAGGAGTTCATTGCTATTATGA
CTGGTGACATTTAA
