>Addgene plasmid #69746 | pCB100 | addgene partial sequence | sequence record 128873 | pBABE5 5'-CTTTATCCAGCCCTCAC-3'
TGGTGGTACGCTACCGGTCGCCACCATGGTGAGCAAGGGCGAGGAGCTGTTCACCGGGGTGGTGCCCATC
CTGGTCGAGCTGGACGGCGACGTAAACGGCCACAAGTTCAGCGTGTCCGGCGAGGGCGAGGGCGATGCCA
CCTACGGCAAGCTGACCCTGAAGTTCATCTGCACCACCGGCAAGCTGCCCGTGCCCTGGCCCACCCTCGT
GACCACCCTGACCTACGGCGTGCAGTGCTTCAGCCGCTACCCCGACCACATGAAGCAGCACGACTTCTTC
AAGTCCGCCATGCCCGAAGGCTACGTCCAGGAGCGCACCATCTTCTTCAAGGACGACGGCAACTACAAGA
CCCGCGCCGAGGTGAAGTTCGAGGGCGACACCCTGGTGAACCGCATCGAGCTGAAGGGCATCGACTTCAA
GGAGGACGGCAACATCCTGGGGCACAAGCTGGAGTACAACTACAACAGCCACAACGTCTATATCATGGCC
GACAAGCAGAAGAACGGCATCAAGGTGAACTTCAAGATCCGCCACAACATCGAGGACGGCAGCGTGCAGC
TCGCCGACCACTACCAGCAGAACACCCCCATCGGCGACGGCCCCGTGCTGCTGCCCGACAACCACTACCT
GAGCACCCAGTCCGCCCTGAGCAAAGACCCCAACGAGAAGCGCGATCACATGGTCCTGCTGGAGTTCGTG
ACCGCCGCCGGGATCACTCTCGGCATGGACGAGCTGTACAAGTCCGGAGGGGATCGGTGGAGCTCCACCG
GTGGCGGCCGCTCTAGAGAGAATCTTTATTTTCAGG
