>Addgene plasmid #69746 | pCB100 | addgene partial sequence | sequence record 128874 | pBABE3 5'-ACCCTAACTGACACACATTCC-3'
TGCATTCATTTTATGTTTCAGGTTCAGGGGGAGGTGTGGGAGGTTTTTTAAAGCAAGTAAAACCTCTACA
AATGTGGTATGGCTGATTATGATCAGTTATCTAGATCCGGTGGATCCCGGGCCCGCGGTACCGTCGACTG
CAGAATTCTTAAATGTCACCAGTCATAATAGCAATGAACTCCTCTTGGTTTATTTCTCCATCACCATCTT
TGTCAAATTCTTCTATCATAGCTCGAAGTTCTTCATCACTCATGTTTTCACCCAATTCTCTAGCAACACG
TCGCAAATTCCTCAAGCTTATTTTACCTGAATCATCATCATCAAATAGTTTAAATGCCTTGAGTATTTCT
TCATGGGGATCTCTTTCCAATATCCAGTCTGTCACAACTTCATTAAAATCTTCAAAGGTGATTTTCCCTG
TGGCTTCTCTGTCATAATCTTTAAGAATCTTCAGTACATCAGCTTTTTTTACATCAAACCCCAAGGCTCT
CATTGCCACCTTTAATTCATGATAATCTATTGCTTCATCTTTGTCTGTATCAAATAGTTCAAAAGCATCT
TTAATTTCTTGTTTCTGTTCCTCAGACAGTTCTCTTCTTTTTTTCCTCTTTGTTTTGTCCACTACAAGCT
CACTTCTCAGAGCTAAACTCATCTCGAGACTAGTACCTCCACCTCCGCTGTCCATGTGCTGGCGTTCGAA
TTTAGCAGCAGCGGTTTCTTTGAATTTGGCGGCGCCCTGAAAATAAAGATTCTCTCTAGAGCGGCCGCCA
CCGGTGGAGCTCCACCGATCCCCTCCGGACTTGTACAGCTCGTCCATGCCGAGAGTGATCCCGGCGGCGG
